Addgene plasmid #233918: RMCE halo-flag DNA-PKcs
Purpose: Low copy number provides expression of human DNA-PKcs with an N-terminal halo-flag tag.
Depositing lab: Katheryn Meek. Depositing organization: Michigan State University. Publication: Two distinct long-range synaptic complexes promote different aspects of end processing prior to repair of DNA breaks by non-homologous end joining. Buehl CJ, Goff NJ, Hardwick SW, Gellert M, Blundell TL, Yang W, Chaplin AK, Meek K. Mol Cell. 2023 Mar 2;83(5):698-714.e4. doi: 10.1016/j.molcel.2023.01.012. Epub 2023 Jan 31. PubMed 36724784.
Backbone
  Vector backbone: psm7
  Vector type: Mammalian Expression
Growth in bacteria
  Bacterial resistance: Ampicillin, 100 μg/mL
  Growth temperature: 30°C
  Growth strain: NEB Stable
  Copy number: Low Copy
Gene/Insert
  Gene/Insert name: human DNA-PKcs
  Species: H. sapiens (human)
  Entrez Gene: PRKDC (a.k.a. DNA-PKC, DNA-PKcs, DNAPK, DNAPKc, DNPK1, HYRC, HYRC1, IMD26, XRCC7, p350)
  Tag / fusion protein: flag-halo (N terminal on insert)
Terms and licenses: Academic/Nonprofit Terms; Industry Terms: Not Available to Industry
How to cite: RMCE halo-flag DNA-PKcs was a gift from Katheryn Meek (Addgene plasmid # 233918 ; http://n2t.net/addgene:233918 ; RRID:Addgene_233918)
