[The description below was written by a language model from this plasmid's Addgene catalogue record and pLannotate feature annotations shown in this document.]
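Description:
RMCE halo-flag DNA-PKcs is a roughly 17 kb mammalian expression plasmid built on the psm7 backbone that carries the full-length human PRKDC coding sequence, encoding the catalytic subunit of DNA-dependent protein kinase (DNA-PKcs), the large serine/threonine kinase central to non-homologous end joining and V(D)J recombination. It is maintained in bacteria through an ampicillin resistance gene (bla, with its own promoter) and a ColE1/pMB1-family origin. The annotation software labels this origin generically as high-copy, but the catalogue lists the plasmid as low copy, a common choice for very large inserts prone to rearrangement.

Expression is driven by a CAG-type arrangement consisting of the CMV immediate-early enhancer, chicken β-actin promoter fragments and a hybrid intron fragment, and it is terminated by the bovine growth hormone polyadenylation signal. The open reading frame begins with a 3xFLAG epitope, followed by a 34-bp loxP site lying between the tag modules, then HaloTag, a TEV protease recognition site and the PRKDC sequence. The kinase therefore carries an N-terminal tag suitable for immunodetection or affinity purification (FLAG), covalent labelling with chloroalkane ligands for imaging or capture (HaloTag), and tag removal by TEV cleavage.

A second loxP site lies upstream of the promoter and a lox2272 site lies downstream of the polyadenylation signal. This pair of incompatible lox sites flanking the expression unit fits the "RMCE" in the name, implying Cre-driven recombinase-mediated cassette exchange into a matching genomic landing pad, though the record does not describe the target locus or the role of the internal loxP site. No mammalian selection marker is annotated. The remaining small fragments (bom, MCS, lacZα, baculovirus ORF603, SV40 promoter) appear to be cloning remnants.
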