Features (pLannotate 1.2.2; 23 found; start..end, strand, type, name):
    105..209     +  promoter       AmpR promoter: bla
    210..1070    +  CDS            AmpR: β-lactamase; bla; confers resistance to ampicillin, carbenicillin, and related antibiotics
   1241..1829    +  rep_origin     ori: high-copy-number ColE1/pMB1/pBR322/pUC origin of replication
   2015..2064    -  misc_feature   bom (fragment): basis of mobility region from pBR322
   2113..2131    -  misc_feature   MCS (fragment): pUC18/19 multiple cloning site
   2134..2167    -  protein_bind   loxP: Cre-mediated recombination occurs in the 8-bp core sequence (GCATACAT). Cre recombinase
   2191..2249    +  misc_recomb    baculovirus recombination region (ORF603) (fragment): contains ORF603 and part of lef2
   2311..2614    +  enhancer       CMV enhancer: human cytomegalovirus immediate early enhancer
   2620..2740    +  promoter       chicken β-actin promoter (fragment): contains a 21-bp deletion relative to the standard chicken β-actin promoter
   2762..2783    +  promoter       chicken β-actin promoter (fragment): No description available
   2785..2808    +  promoter       chicken β-actin promoter (fragment): No description available
   2915..3050    +  intron         hybrid intron (fragment): hybrid between chicken β-actin (CBA) and minute virus of mice (MMV) introns (Gray et al., 2011)
   3066..3131    +  CDS            3xFLAG: three tandem FLAG® epitope tags, followed by an enterokinase cleavage site
   3132..3165    -  protein_bind   loxP: Cre-mediated recombination occurs in the 8-bp core sequence (GCATACAT). Cre recombinase
   3174..4064    +  CDS            HaloTag®: modified bacterial dehalogenase that forms covalent bonds with chloroalkane derivatives
   4077..4097    +  CDS            TEV site: tobacco etch virus (TEV) protease recognition and cleavage site
   4122..16505   +  CDS            PRKDC: PRKDC_HUMAN - Also known as HYRC, HYRC1. Experimental evidence at protein level: Swiss-Prot protein existence level 1. Serine/threonine-protein kinase that acts as a molecular sensor for DNA damage. Involved in DNA non-homologous end joining (NHEJ) required for double-strand break (DSB) repair and V(D)J recombination (PubMed:11955432, PubMed:12649176, PubMed:14734805). Must be bound to DNA to express its catalytic properties. Promotes processing of hairpin DNA structures in V(D)J recombination by activation of the hairpin endonuclease artemis (DCLRE1C) (PubMed:11955432). The assembly of the DN
  16557..16781   +  polyA_signal   bGH poly(A) signal: bovine growth hormone polyadenylation signal
  16785..16803   +  promoter       SV40 promoter (fragment): SV40 enhancer and early promoter
  16819..16852   +  protein_bind   lox2272: Cre-mediated recombination occurs in the 8-bp core sequence (GGATACTT). lox2272 sites are compatible with each other, but incompatible with loxP or loxN sites (Lee and Saito, 1988). Cre recombinase
  16881..16903   +  CDS            lacZα (fragment): LacZα fragment of β-galactosidase; lacZ fragment
  16911..16933   -  misc_feature   MCS (fragment): pUC18/19 multiple cloning site
  16930..16977   +  CDS            lacZα (fragment): LacZα fragment of β-galactosidase; lacZ fragment
>Addgene plasmid #233918 | RMCE halo-flag DNA-PKcs | addgene full sequence | sequence record 468243 | Addgene NGS Result
ATTCTTGAAGACGAAAGGGCCTCGTGATACGCCTATTTTTATAGGTTAATGTCATGATAATAATGGTTTC
TTAGACGTCAGGTGGCACTTTTCGGGGAAATGTGCGCGGAACCCCTATTTGTTTATTTTTCTAAATACAT
TCAAATATGTATCCGCTCATGAGACAATAACCCTGATAAATGCTTCAATAATATTGAAAAAGGAAGAGTA
TGAGTATTCAACATTTCCGTGTCGCCCTTATTCCCTTTTTTGCGGCATTTTGCCTTCCTGTTTTTGCTCA
CCCAGAAACGCTGGTGAAAGTAAAAGATGCTGAAGATCAGTTGGGTGCACGAGTGGGTTACATCGAACTG
GATCTCAACAGCGGTAAGATCCTTGAGAGTTTTCGCCCCGAAGAACGTTTTCCAATGATGAGCACTTTTA
AAGTTCTGCTATGTGGCGCGGTATTATCCCGTGTTGACGCCGGGCAAGAGCAACTCGGTCGCCGCATACA
CTATTCTCAGAATGACTTGGTTGAGTACTCACCAGTCACAGAAAAGCATCTTACGGATGGCATGACAGTA
AGAGAATTATGCAGTGCTGCCATAACCATGAGTGATAACACTGCGGCCAACTTACTTCTGACAACGATCG
GAGGACCGAAGGAGCTAACCGCTTTTTTGCACAACATGGGGGATCATGTAACTCGCCTTGATCGTTGGGA
ACCGGAGCTGAATGAAGCCATACCAAACGACGAGCGTGACACCACGATGCCTGCAGCAATGGCAACAACG
TTGCGCAAACTATTAACTGGCGAACTACTTACTCTAGCTTCCCGGCAACAATTAATAGACTGGATGGAGG
CGGATAAAGTTGCAGGACCACTTCTGCGCTCGGCCCTTCCGGCTGGCTGGTTTATTGCTGATAAATCTGG
AGCCGGTGAGCGTGGGTCTCGCGGTATCATTGCAGCACTGGGGCCAGATGGTAAGCCCTCCCGTATCGTA
GTTATCTACACGACGGGGAGTCAGGCAACTATGGATGAACGAAATAGACAGATCGCTGAGATAGGTGCCT
CACTGATTAAGCATTGGTAACTGTCAGACCAAGTTTACTCATATATACTTTAGATTGATTTAAAACTTCA
TTTTTAATTTAAAAGGATCTAGGTGAAGATCCTTTTTGATAATCTCATGACCAAAATCCCTTAACGTGAG
TTTTCGTTCCACTGAGCGTCAGACCCCGTAGAAAAGATCAAAGGATCTTCTTGAGATCCTTTTTTTCTGC
GCGTAATCTGCTGCTTGCAAACAAAAAAACCACCGCTACCAGCGGTGGTTTGTTTGCCGGATCAAGAGCT
ACCAACTCTTTTTCCGAAGGTAACTGGCTTCAGCAGAGCGCAGATACCAAATACTGTCCTTCTAGTGTAG
CCGTAGTTAGGCCACCACTTCAAGAACTCTGTAGCACCGCCTACATACCTCGCTCTGCTAATCCTGTTAC
CAGTGGCTGCTGCCAGTGGCGATAAGTCGTGTCTTACCGGGTTGGACTCAAGACGATAGTTACCGGATAA
GGCGCAGCGGTCGGGCTGAACGGGGGGTTCGTGCACACAGCCCAGCTTGGAGCGAACGACCTACACCGAA
CTGAGATACCTACAGCGTGAGCTATGAGAAAGCGCCACGCTTCCCGAAGGGAGAAAGGCGGACAGGTATC
CGGTAAGCGGCAGGGTCGGAACAGGAGAGCGCACGAGGGAGCTTCCAGGGGGAAACGCCTGGTATCTTTA
TAGTCCTGTCGGGTTTCGCCACCTCTGACTTGAGCGTCGATTTTTGTGATGCTCGTCAGGGGGGCGGAGC
CTATGGAAAAACGCCAGCAACGCGGCCTTTTTACGGTTCCTGGCCTTTTGCTGGCCTTTTGCTCACATGT
TCTTTCCTGCGTTATCCCCTGATTCTGTGGATAACCGTATTACCGCCTTTGAGTGAGCTGATACCGCTCG
CCGCAGCCGAACGACCGAGCGCAGCGAGTCAGTGAGCGAGGAAGCGGAAGAGCGCCTGATGCGGTATTTT
CTCCTTACGCATCTGTGCGGTATTTCACACCGCAAGCGGATAACAATTTCACACAGGAAACAGCTATGAC
CATGATTACGCCAAGCTTGCATGCCTGCAGGGGATAACTTCGTATAATGTATGCTATACGAAGTTATGGG
GCCGCTCTAGCCTCGAGGCCGTAATGAGACGCACAAACTAATATCACAAACTGGAAATGTCTATCAATAT
ATAGTTGCTCTAGTTATTAATAGTAATCAATTACGGGGTCATTAGTTCATAGCCCATATATGGAGTTCCG
CGTTACATAACTTACGGTAAATGGCCCGCCTGGCTGACCGCCCAACGACCCCCGCCCATTGACGTCAATA
ATGACGTATGTTCCCATAGTAACGCCAATAGGGACTTTCCATTGACGTCAATGGGTGGAGTATTTACGGT
AAACTGCCCACTTGGCAGTACATCAAGTGTATCATATGCCAAGTACGCCCCCTATTGACGTCAATGACGG
TAAATGGCCCGCCTGGCATTATGCCCAGTACATGACCTTATGGGACTTTCCTACTTGGCAGTACATCTAC
GTATTAGTCATCGCTATTACCATGCATGGTCGAGGTGAGCCCCACGTTCTGCTTCACTCTCCCCATCTCC
CCCCCCTCCCCACCCCCAATTTTGTATTTATTTATTTTTTAATTATTTTGTGCAGCGATGGGGGCGGGGG
GGGGGGGGGGCGCGCGCCAGGGGGGGGGGGCGGGGGGGGGGGGGGGGGGGGGGGGGGGGGGGGGGGGGGG
GGGGGGCGGAGAGGGGCGGCGGCAGCCAATCAGGGCGGCGCGCTCGGAAAGTTTCCTTTTAGGGCGGGGG
GGCGGCGGCGGCGGCCCTATAAAAAGCGAAGCGCGCGGCGGGCGGGAGTCGCTGCGCGCTGCCTTCGCCC
CGTGCCCCGCTCCGCCGCCGCCTCGCGCCGCCCGCCCCGGCTCTGACTGACCGCGTTACTCCCACAGGTG
AGCGGGCGGGACGGCCCTTCTCCTTCGGGCTGTAATTAGCATCACGCGTACCATGGACTACAAAGACCAT
GACGGTGATTATAAAGATCATGATATCGATTACAAGGATGACGATGACAAGATAACTTCGTATAATGTAT
GCTATACGAAGTTATCCGGTACCATGGCAGAAATCGGTACTGGCTTTCCATTCGACCCCCATTATGTGGA
AGTCCTGGGCGAGCGCATGCACTACGTCGATGTTGGTCCGCGCGATGGCACCCCTGTGCTGTTCCTGCAC
GGTAACCCGACCTCCTCCTACGTGTGGCGCAACATCATCCCGCATGTTGCACCGACCCATCGCTGCATTG
CTCCAGACCTGATCGGTATGGGCAAATCCGACAAACCAGACCTGGGTTATTTCTTCGACGACCACGTCCG
CTTCATGGATGCCTTCATCGAAGCCCTGGGTCTGGAAGAGGTCGTCCTGGTCATTCACGACTGGGGCTCC
GCTCTGGGTTTCCACTGGGCCAAGCGCAATCCAGAGCGCGTCAAAGGTATTGCATTTATGGAGTTCATCC
GCCCTATCCCGACCTGGGACGAATGGCCAGAATTTGCCCGCGAGACCTTCCAGGCCTTCCGCACCACCGA
CGTCGGCCGCAAGCTGATCATCGATCAGAACGTTTTTATCGAGGGTACGCTGCCGATGGGTGTCGTCCGC
CCGCTGACTGAAGTCGAGATGGACCATTACCGCGAGCCGTTCCTGAATCCTGTTGACCGCGAGCCACTGT
GGCGCTTCCCAAACGAGCTGCCAATCGCCGGTGAGCCAGCGAACATCGTCGCGCTGGTCGAAGAATACAT
GGACTGGCTGCACCAGTCCCCTGTCCCGAAGCTGCTGTTCTGGGGCACCCCAGGCGTTCTGATCCCACCG
GCCGAAGCCGCTCGCCTGGCCAAAAGCCTGCCTAACTGCAAGGCTGTGGACATCGGCCCGGGTCTGAATC
TGCTGCAAGAAGACAACCCGGACCTGATCGGCAGCGAGATCGCGCGCTGGCTGTCGACGCTCGAGATTTC
CGGCGAGCCAACCACTGAGGATCTGTACTTTCAGAGCGATAACGCGATCGCTTCCGGTACCATGGCAGGA
AGTGGAGCAGGTGTGAGATGCAGTCTACTAAGACTACAAGAAACCTTAAGTGCTGCGGACCGCTGCGGTG
CTGCCCTGGCCGGTCATCAACTGATCCGCGGCCTGGGGCAGGAATGCGTCCTGAGCAGCAGCCCCGCGGT
GCTGGCATTACAGACATCTTTAGTTTTTTCCAGAGATTTCGGTTTGCTTGTATTTGTCCGGAAGTCACTC
AACAGTATTGAATTTCGTGAATGTAGAGAAGAAATCCTAAAGTTTTTATGTATTTTCTTAGAAAAAATGG
GCCAGAAGATCGCACCTTACTCTGTTGAAATTAAGAACACTTGTACCAGTGTTTATACAAAAGATAGAGC
TGCTAAATGTAAAATTCCAGCCCTGGACCTTCTTATTAAGTTACTTCAGACTTTTAGAAGTTCTAGACTC
ATGGATGAATTTAAAATTGGAGAATTATTTAGTAAATTCTATGGAGAACTTGCATTGAAAAAAAAAATAC
CAGATACAGTTTTAGAAAAAGTATATGAGCTCCTAGGATTATTGGGTGAAGTTCATCCTAGTGAGATGAT
AAATAATGCAGAAAACCTGTTCCGCGCTTTTCTGGGTGAACTTAAGACCCAGATGACATCAGCAGTAAGA
GAGCCCAAACTACCTGTTCTGGCAGGATGTCTGAAGGGGTTGTCCTCACTTCTGTGCAACTTCACTAAGT
CCATGGAAGAAGATCCCCAGACTTCAAGGGAGATTTTTAATTTTGTACTAAAGGCAATTCGTCCTCAGAT
TGATCTGAAGAGATATGCTGTGCCCTCAGCTGGCTTGCGCCTATTTGCCCTGCATGCATCTCAGTTTAGC
ACCTGCCTTCTGGACAACTACGTGTCTCTATTTGAAGTCTTGTTAAAGTGGTGTGCCCACACAAATGTAG
AATTGAAAAAAGCTGCACTTTCAGCCCTGGAATCCTTTCTGAAACAGGTTTCTAATATGGTGGCGAAAAA
TGCAGAAATGCATAAAAATAAACTGCAGTACTTTATGGAGCAGTTTTATGGAATCATCAGAAATGTGGAT
TCGAACAACAAGGAGTTATCTATTGCTATCCGTGGATATGGACTTTTTGCAGGACCGTGCAAGGTTATAA
ACGCAAAAGATGTTGACTTCATGTACGTTGAGCTCATTCAGCGCTGCAAGCAGATGTTCCTCACCCAGAC
AGACACTGGTGACGACCGTGTTTATCAGATGCCAAGCTTCCTCCAGTCTGTTGCAAGCGTCTTGCTGTAC
CTTGACACAGTTCCTGAGGTGTATACTCCAGTTCTGGAGCACCTCGTGGTGATGCAGATAGACAGTTTCC
CACAGTACAGTCCAAAAATGCAGCTGGTGTGTTGCAGAGCCATAGTGAAGGTGTTCCTAGCTTTGGCAGC
AAAAGGGCCAGTTCTCAGGAATTGCATTAGTACTGTGGTGCATCAGGGTTTAATCAGAATATGTTCTAAA
CCAGTGGTCCTTCCAAAGGGACCTGAGTCTGAATCTGAAGACCACCGTGCTTCAGGGGAAGTCAGAACTG
GCAAATGGAAGGTGCCCACATACAAAGACTACGTGGATCTCTTCAGACATCTCCTGAGCTCTGACCAGAT
GATGGATTCTATTTTAGCAGATGAAGCATTTTTCTCTGTGAATTCCTCCAGTGAAAGTCTGAATCATTTA
CTTTATGATGAATTTGTAAAATCCGTTTTGAAGATTGTTGAGAAATTGGATCTTACACTTGAAATACAGA
CTGTTGGGGAACAAGAGAATGGAGATGAGGCACCTGGTGTTTGGATGATCCCAACTTCAGATCCAGCGGC
TAACTTGCATCCAGCTAAACCTAAAGATTTTTCGGCTTTCATTAACCTGGTGGAATTTTGCAGAGAGATT
CTCCCTGAGAAACAAGCAGAATTTTTTGAACCATGGGTGTACTCATTTTCATATGAATTAATTTTGCAAT
CTACAAGGTTGCCCCTCATCAGTGGTTTCTACAAATTGCTTTCTATTACAGTAAGAAATGCCAAGAAAAT
AAAATATTTCGAGGGAGTTAGTCCAAAGAGTCTGAAACACTCTCCTGAAGACCCAGAAAAGTATTCTTGC
TTTGCTTTATTTGTGAAATTTGGCAAAGAGGTGGCAGTTAAAATGAAGCAGTACAAAGATGAACTTTTGG
CCTCTTGTTTGACCTTTCTTCTGTCCTTGCCACACAACATCATTGAACTCGATGTTAGAGCCTACGTTCC
TGCACTGCAGATGGCTTTCAAACTGGGCCTGAGCTATACCCCCTTGGCAGAAGTAGGACTGAATGCTCTA
GAAGAATGGTCAATTTATATTGACAGACATGTAATGCAGCCTTATTACAAAGACATTCTCCCCTGCCTGG
ATGGATACCTGAAGACTTCAGCCTTGTCAGATGAGACCAAGAATAACTGGGAAGTGTCAGCTCTTTCTCG
GGCTGCCCAGAAAGGATTTAATAAAGTGGTGTTAAAGCATCTGAAGAAGACAAAGAACCTTTCATCAAAC
GAAGCAATATCCTTAGAAGAAATAAGAATTAGAGTAGTACAAATGCTTGGATCTCTAGGAGGACAAATAA
ACAAAAATCTTCTGACAGTCACGTCCTCAGATGAGATGATGAAGAGCTATGTGGCCTGGGACAGAGAGAA
GCGGCTGAGCTTTGCAGTGCCCTTTAGAGAGATGAAACCTGTCATTTTCCTGGATGTGTTCCTGCCTCGA
GTCACAGAATTAGCGCTCACAGCCAGTGACAGACAAACTAAGGTTGCAGCCTGTGAACTTTTACATAGCA
TGGTTATGTTTATGTTGGGCAAAGCCACGCAGATGCCAGAAGGGGGACAGGGAGCCCCACCCATGTACCA
GCTCTATAAGCGGACGTTTCCTGTGCTGCTTCGACTTGCGTGTGATGTTGATCAGGTGACAAGGCAACTG
TATGAGCCACTAGTTATGCAGCTGATTCACTGGTTCACTAACAACAAGAAATTTGAAAGTCAGGATACTG
TTGCCTTACTAGAAGCTATATTGGATGGAATTGTGGACCCTGTTGACAGTACTTTAAGAGATTTTTGTGG
TCGGTGTATTCGAGAATTCCTTAAATGGTCCATTAAGCAAATAACACCACAGCAGCAGGAGAAGAGTCCA
GTAAACACCAAATCGCTTTTCAAGCGACTTTATAGCCTTGCGCTTCACCCCAATGCTTTCAAGAGGCTGG
GAGCATCACTTGCCTTTAATAATATCTACAGGGAATTCAGGGAAGAAGAGTCTCTGGTGGAACAGTTTGT
GTTTGAAGCCTTGGTGATATACATGGAGAGTCTGGCCTTAGCACATGCAGATGAGAAGTCCTTAGGTACA
ATTCAACAGTGTTGTGATGCCATTGATCACCTATGCCGCATCATTGAAAAGAAGCATGTTTCTTTAAATA
AAGCAAAGAAACGACGTTTGCCGCGAGGATTTCCACCTTCCGCATCATTGTGTTTATTGGATCTGGTCAA
GTGGCTTTTAGCTCATTGTGGGAGGCCCCAGACAGAATGTCGACACAAATCCATTGAACTCTTTTATAAA
TTCGTTCCTTTATTGCCAGGCAACAGATCCCCTAATTTGTGGCTGAAAGATGTTCTCAAGGAAGAAGGTG
TCTCTTTTCTCATCAACACCTTTGAGGGGGGTGGCTGTGGCCAGCCCTCGGGCATCCTGGCCCAGCCCAC
CCTCTTGTACCTTCGGGGGCCATTCAGCCTGCAGGCCACGCTATGCTGGCTGGACCTGCTCCTGGCCGCG
TTGGAGTGCTACAACACGTTCATTGGCGAGAGAACTGTAGGAGCGCTCCAGGTCCTAGGTACTGAAGCCC
AGTCTTCACTTTTGAAAGCAGTGGCTTTCTTCTTAGAAAGCATTGCCATGCATGACATTATAGCAGCAGA
AAAGTGCTTTGGCACTGGGGCAGCAGGTAACAGAACAAGCCCACAAGAGGGAGAAAGGTACAACTACAGC
AAATGCACCGTTGTGGTCCGGATTATGGAGTTTACCACGACTCTGCTAAACACCTCCCCGGAAGGATGGA
AGCTCCTGAAGAAGGACTTGTGTAATACACACCTGATGAGAGTCCTGGTGCAGACGCTGTGTGAGCCCGC
AAGCATAGGTTTCAACATCGGAGACGTCCAGGTTATGGCTCATCTTCCTGATGTTTGTGTGAATCTGATG
AAAGCTCTAAAGATGTCCCCATACAAAGATATCCTAGAGACCCATCTGAGAGAGAAAATAACAGCACAGA
GCATTGAGGAGCTTTGTGCCGTCAACTTGTATGGCCCTGACGCGCAAGTGGACAGGAGCAGGCTGGCTGC
TGTTGTGTCTGCCTGTAAACAGCTTCACAGAGCTGGGCTTCTGCATAATATATTACCGTCTCAGTCCACA
GATTTGCATCATTCTGTTGGCACAGAACTTCTTTCCCTGGTTTATAAAGGCATTGCCCCTGGAGATGAGA
GACAGTGTCTGCCTTCTCTAGACCTCAGTTGTAAGCAGCTGGCCAGCGGACTTCTGGAGTTAGCCTTTGC
TTTTGGAGGACTGTGTGAGCGCCTTGTGAGTCTTCTCCTGAACCCAGCGGTGCTGTCCACGGCGTCCTTG
GGCAGCTCACAGGGCAGCGTCATCCACTTCTCCCATGGGGAGTATTTCTATAGCTTGTTCTCAGAAACGA
TCAACACGGAATTATTGAAAAATCTGGATCTTGCTGTATTGGAGCTCATGCAGTCTTCAGTGGATAATAC
CAAAATGGTGAGTGCCGTTTTGAACGGCATGTTAGACCAGAGCTTCAGGGAGCGAGCAAACCAGAAACAC
CAAGGACTGAAACTTGCGACTACAATTCTGCAACACTGGAAGAAGTGTGATTCATGGTGGGCCAAAGATT
CCCCTCTCGAAACTAAAATGGCAGTGCTGGCCTTACTGGCAAAAATTTTACAGATTGATTCATCTGTATC
TTTTAATACAAGTCATGGTTCATTCCCTGAAGTCTTTACAACATATATTAGTCTACTTGCTGACACAAAG
CTGGATCTACATTTAAAGGGCCAAGCTGTCACTCTTCTTCCATTCTTCACCAGCCTCACTGGAGGCAGTC
TGGAGGAACTTAGACGTGTTCTGGAGCAGCTCATCGTTGCTCACTTCCCCATGCAGTCCAGGGAATTTCC
TCCAGGAACTCCGCGGTTCAATAATTATGTGGACTGCATGAAAAAGTTTCTAGATGCATTGGAATTATCT
CAAAGCCCTATGTTGTTGGAATTGATGACAGAAGTTCTTTGTCGGGAACAGCAGCATGTCATGGAAGAAT
TATTTCAATCCAGTTTCAGGAGGATTGCCAGAAGGGGTTCATGTGTCACACAAGTAGGCCTTCTGGAAAG
CGTGTATGAAATGTTCAGGAAGGATGACCCCCGCCTAAGTTTCACACGCCAGTCCTTTGTGGACCGCTCC
CTCCTCACTCTGCTGTGGCACTGTAGCCTGGATGCTTTGAGAGAATTCTTCAGCACAATTGTGGTGGATG
CCATTGATGTGTTGAAGTCCAGGTTTACAAAGCTAAATGAATCTACCTTTGATACTCAAATCACCAAGAA
GATGGGCTACTATAAGATTCTAGACGTGATGTATTCTCGCCTTCCCAAAGATGATGTTCATGCTAAGGAA
TCAAAAATTAATCAAGTTTTCCATGGCTCGTGTATTACAGAAGGAAATGAACTTACAAAGACATTGATTA
AATTGTGCTACGATGCATTTACAGAGAACATGGCAGGAGAGAATCAGCTGCTGGAGAGGAGAAGACTTTA
CCATTGTGCAGCATACAACTGCGCCATATCTGTCATCTGCTGTGTCTTCAATGAGTTAAAATTTTACCAA
GGTTTTCTGTTTAGTGAAAAACCAGAAAAGAACTTGCTTATTTTTGAAAATCTGATCGACCTGAAGCGCC
GCTATAATTTTCCTGTAGAAGTTGAGGTTCCTATGGAAAGAAAGAAAAAGTACATTGAAATTAGGAAAGA
AGCCAGAGAAGCAGCAAATGGGGATTCAGATGGTCCTTCCTATATGTCTTCCCTGTCATATTTGGCAGAC
AGTACCCTGAGTGAGGAAATGAGTCAATTTGATTTCTCAACCGGAGTTCAGAGCTATTCATACAGCTCCC
AAGACCCTAGACCTGCCACTGGTCGTTTTCGGAGACGGGAGCAGCGGGACCCCACGGTGCATGATGATGT
GCTGGAGCTGGAGATGGACGAGCTCAATCGGCATGAGTGCATGGCGCCCCTGACGGCCCTGGTCAAGCAC
ATGCACAGAAGCCTGGGCCCGCCTCAAGGAGAAGAGGATTCAGTGCCAAGAGATCTTCCTTCTTGGATGA
AATTCCTCCATGGCAAACTGGGAAATCCAATAGTACCATTAAATATCCGTCTCTTCTTAGCCAAGCTTGT
TATTAATACAGAAGAGGTCTTTCGCCCTTACGCGAAGCACTGGCTTAGCCCCTTGCTGCAGCTGGCTGCT
TCTGAAAACAATGGAGGAGAAGGAATTCACTACATGGTGGTTGAGATAGTGGCCACTATTCTTTCATGGA
CAGGCTTGGCCACTCCAACAGGGGTCCCTAAAGATGAAGTGTTAGCAAATCGATTGCTTAATTTCCTAAT
GAAACATGTCTTTCATCCAAAAAGAGCTGTGTTTAGACACAACCTTGAAATTATAAAGACCCTTGTCGAG
TGCTGGAAGGATTGTTTATCCATCCCTTATAGGTTAATATTTGAAAAGTTTTCCGGTAAAGATCCTAATT
CTAAAGACAACTCAGTAGGGATTCAATTGCTAGGCATCGTGATGGCCAATGACCTGCCTCCCTATGACCC
ACAGTGTGGCATCCAGAGTAGCGAATACTTCCAGGCTTTGGTGAATAATATGTCCTTTGTAAGATATAAA
GAAGTGTATGCCGCTGCAGCAGAAGTTCTAGGACTTATACTTCGATATGTTATAGAGAGAAAAAACATAC
TGGAGGAGTCTCTGTGTGAACTGGTTGCGAAACAATTGAAGCAACATCAGAATACTATGGAGGACAAGTT
TATTGTGTGCTTGAACAAAGTGACCAAGAGCTTCCCTCCTCTTGCAGACAGGTTCATGAATGCTGTGTTC
TTTCTGCTGCCAAAATTTCATGGAGTGTTGAAAACACTCTGTCTGGAGGTGGTACTTTGTCGTGTGGAGG
GAATGACAGAGCTGTACTTCCAGTTAAAGAGCAAGGACTTCGTTCAAGTCATGAGACATAGAGATGATGA
AAGACAAAAAGTATGTTTGGACATAATTTATAAGATGATGCCAAAGTTAAAACCAGTAGAACTCCGAGAA
CTTCTGAACCCCGTTGTGGAATTCGTTTCCCATCCTTCTACAACATGTAGGGAACAAATGTATAATATTC
TCATGTGGATTCATGATAATTACAGAGATCCAGAAAGTGAGACAGATAATGACTCCCAGGAAATATTTAA
GTTGGCAAAAGATGTGCTGATTCAAGGATTGATCGATGAGAACCCTGGACTTCAATTAATTATTCGAAAT
TTCTGGAGCCATGAAACTAGGTTACCTTCAAATACCTTGGACCGGTTGCTGGCACTAAATTCCTTATATT
CTCCTAAGATAGAAGTGCACTTTTTAAGTTTAGCAACAAATTTTCTGCTCGAAATGACCAGCATGAGCCC
AGATTATCCAAACCCCATGTTCGAGCATCCTCTGTCAGAATGCGAATTTCAGGAATATACCATTGATTCT
GATTGGCGTTTCCGAAGTACTGTTCTCACTCCGATGTTTGTGGAGACCCAGGCCTCCCAGGGCACTCTCC
AGGCCCGTACCCAGGAAGGGTCCCTCTCAGCTCGCTGGCCAGTGGCAGGGCAGATAAGGGCCACCCAGCA
GCAGCATGACTTCACACTGACACAGACTGCAGATGGAAGAAGCTCATTTGATTGGCTGACCGGGAGCAGC
ACTGACCCGCTGGTCGACCACACCAGTCCCTCATCTGACTCCTTGCTGTTTGCCCACAAGAGGAGTGAAA
GGTTACAGAGAGCACCCTTGAAGTCAGTGGGGCCTGATTTTGGGAAAAAAAGGCTGGGCCTTCCAGGGGA
CGAGGTGGATAACAAAGTGAAAGGTGCGGCCGGCCGGACGGACCTACTACGACTGCGCAGACGGTTTATG
AGGGACCAGGAGAAGCTTAGTTTGATGTATGCCCGAAAAGGCGTTGCTGAGCAAAAACGAGAGAAGGAAA
TCAAGAGTGAGTTAAAAATGAAGCAGGATGCCCAGGTCGTTCTGTACAGAAGCTACCGGCACGGAGACCT
TCCTGACATTCAGATCAAGCACAGCAGCCTCATCACCCCGTTACAGGCCGTGGCCCAGAGGGACCCAATA
ATCGCGAAACAGCTCTTTAGCAGCTTGTTTTCTGGAATTTTGAAAGAGATGGATAAATTTAAGACACTGT
CTGAAAAAAACAACATCACTCAAAAGTTGCTTCAAGACTTCAATCGTTTTCTTAATACCACCTTCTCTTT
CTTTCCACCCTTTGTCTCTTGTATTCAGGACATTAGCTGTCAGCACGCAGCCCTGCTGAGCCTCGACCCA
GCGGCTGTTAGCGCTGGTTGCCTGGCCAGCCTACAGCAGCCTGTTGGCATCCGCCTACTAGAGGAGGCTA
TTCTTTGTCTGCTGCCTGCTGAGCTGCCCGCCAAGCGAGTCCGTGGGAAGGCTAGACCTCCTCCTGATGT
CCTCAGATGGGTGGAGCTTGCTAAGCTGTATAGATCAATTGGAGAATACGACGTCCTCCGTGGGATTTTT
ACCAGTGAGATAGGAACAAAGCAAATCACTCAGAGTGCATTATTAGCAGAAGCCAGAAGTGATTATTCTG
AAGCTGCTAAGCAGTATGATGAGGCTCTCAATAAACAAGACTGGGTAGATGGTGAGCCCACAGAAGCCGA
GAAGGATTTTTGGGAACTTGCATCCCTTGACTGTTACAACCACCTTGCTGAGTGGAAATCACTTGAATAC
TGTTCTACAGCCAGTATAGACAGTGAGAACCCCCCAGACCTAAATAAAATCTGGAGTGAACCATTTTATC
AGGAAACATATCTACCTTACATGATCCGCAGCAAGCTGAAGCTGCTGCTCCAGGGAGAGGCTGACCAGTC
CCTGCTGACATTTATTGACAAAGCTATGCACGGGGAGCTCCAGAAGGCGATTCTAGAGCTTCATTACAGT
CAAGAGCTGAGTCTGCTTTACCTCCTGCAAGATGATGTTGACAGAGCCAAATATTACATTCAAAATGGCA
TTCAGAGTTTTATGCAGAATTATTCTAGTATTGATGTCCTCTTACACCAAAGTAGACTCACCAAATTGCA
GTCTGTACAGGCTTTAACAGAAATTCAGGAGTTCATCAGCTTTATAAGCAAACAAGGCAATTTATCATCT
CAAGTTCCCCTTAAGAGACTTCTGAACACCTGGGCAAACAGATATCCAGATGCTAAAATGGACCCAATGA
ACATCTGGGATGACATCATCACAAATCGATGTTTCTTTCTCAGCAAAATAGAGGAGAAGCTTACCCCTCT
TCCAGAAGATAATAGTATGAATGTGGATCAAGATGGAGACCCCAGTGACAGGATGGAAGTGCAAGAGCAG
GAAGAAGATATCAGCTCCCTGATCAGGAGTTGCAAGTTTTCCATGAAAATGAAGATGATAGACAGTGCCC
GGAAGCAGAACAATTTCTCACTTGCTATGAAACTACTGAAGGAGCTGCATAAAGAGTCAAAAACCAGAGA
CGATTGGCTGGTGAGCTGGGTGCAGAGCTACTGCCGCCTGAGCCACTGCCGGAGCCGGTCCCAGGGCTGC
TCTGAGCAGGTGCTCACTGTGCTGAAAACAGTCTCTTTGTTGGATGAGAACAACGTGTCAAGCTACTTAA
GCAAAAATATTCTGGCTTTCCGTGACCAGAACATTCTCTTGGGTACAACTTACAGGATCATAGCGAATGC
TCTCAGCAGTGAGCCAGCCTGCCTTGCTGAAATCGAGGAGGACAAGGCTAGAAGAATCTTAGAGCTTTCT
GGATCCAGTTCAGAGGATTCAGAGAAGGTGATCGCGGGTCTGTACCAGAGAGCATTCCAGCACCTCTCTG
AGGCTGTGCAGGCGGCTGAGGAGGAGGCCCAGCCTCCCTCCTGGAGCTGTGGGCCTGCAGCTGGGGTGAT
TGATGCTTACATGACGCTGGCAGATTTCTGTGACCAACAGCTGCGCAAGGAGGAAGAGAATGCATCAGTT
ACTGATTCTGCAGAACTGCAGGCGTATCCAGCACTTGTGGTGGAGAAAATGTTGAAAGCTTTAAAATTAA
ATTCCAATGAAGCCAGATTGAAGTTTCCTAGATTACTTCAGATTATAGAACGGTATCCAGAGGAGACTTT
GAGCCTCATGACAAAAGAGATCTCTTCCGTTCCCTGCTGGCAGTTCATCAGCTGGATCAGCCACATGGTG
GCCTTACTGGACAAAGACCAAGCCGTTGCTGTTCAGCACTCTGTGGAAGAAATCACTGATAACTACCCGC
AGGCTATTGTTTATCCCTTCATCATAAGCAGCGAAAGCTATTCCTTCAAGGATACTTCTACTGGTCATAA
GAATAAGGAGTTTGTGGCAAGGATTAAAAGTAAGTTGGATCAAGGAGGAGTGATTCAAGATTTTATTAAT
GCCTTAGATCAGCTCTCTAATCCTGAACTGCTCTTTAAGGATTGGAGCAATGATGTAAGAGCTGAACTAG
CAAAAACCCCTGTAAATAAAAAAAACATTGAAAAAATGTATGAAAGAATGTATGCAGCCTTGGGTGACCC
AAAGGCTCCAGGCCTGGGGGCCTTTAGAAGGAAGTTTATTCAGACTTTTGGAAAAGAATTTGATAAACAT
TTTGGGAAAGGAGGTTCTAAACTACTGAGAATGAAGCTCAGTGACTTCAACGACATTACCAACATGCTAC
TTTTAAAAATGAACAAAGACTCAAAGCCCCCTGGGAATCTGAAAGAATGTTCACCCTGGATGAGCGACTT
CAAAGTGGAGTTCCTGAGAAATGAGCTGGAGATTCCCGGTCAGTATGACGGTAGGGGAAAGCCATTGCCA
GAGTACCACGTGCGAATCGCCGGGTTTGATGAGCGGGTGACAGTCATGGCGTCTCTGCGAAGGCCCAAGC
GCATCATCATCCGTGGCCATGACGAGAGGGAACACCCTTTCCTGGTGAAGGGTGGCGAGGACCTGCGGCA
GGACCAGCGCGTGGAGCAGCTCTTCCAGGTCATGAATGGGATCCTGGCCCAAGACTCCGCCTGCAGCCAG
AGGGCCCTGCAGCTGAGGACCTATAGCGTTGTGCCCATGACCTCCAGGTTAGGATTAATTGAGTGGCTTG
AAAATACTGTTACCTTGAAGGACCTTCTTTTGAACACCATGTCCCAAGAGGAGAAGGCGGCTTACCTGAG
TGATCCCAGGGCACCGCCGTGTGAATATAAAGATTGGCTGACAAAAATGTCAGGAAAACATGATGTTGGA
GCTTACATGCTAATGTATAAGGGCGCTAATCGTACTGAAACAGTCACGTCTTTTAGAAAACGAGAAAGTA
AAGTGCCTGCTGATCTCTTAAAGCGGGCCTTCGTGAGGATGAGTACAAGCCCTGAGGCTTTCCTGGCGCT
CCGCTCCCACTTCGCCAGCTCTCACGCTCTGATATGCATCAGCCACTGGATCCTCGGGATTGGAGACAGA
CATCTGAACAACTTTATGGTGGCCATGGAGACTGGTGGCGTGATCGGGATCGACTTTGGGCATGCGTTTG
GATCCGCTACACAGTTTCTGCCAGTCCCTGAGTTGATGCCTTTTCGGCTAACTCGCCAGTTTATCAATCT
GATGTTACCAATGAAAGAAACGGGCCTTATGTACAGCATCATGGTACACGCACTCCGGGCCTTCCGCTCA
GACCCTGGCCTGCTCACCAACACCATGGATGTGTTTGTCAAGGAGCCCTCCTTTGATTGGAAAAATTTTG
AACAGAAAATGCTGAAAAAAGGAGGGTCATGGATTCAAGAAATAAATGTTGCTGAAAAAAATTGGTACCC
CCGACAGAAAATATGTTACGCTAAGAGAAAGTTAGCAGGTGCCAATCCAGCAGTCATTACTTGTGATGAG
CTACTCCTGGGTCATGAGAAGGCCCCTGCCTTCAGAGACTATGTGGCTGTGGCACGAGGAAGCAAAGATC
ACAACATTCGTGCCCAAGAACCAGAGAGTGGGCTTTCAGAAGAGACTCAAGTGAAGTGCCTGATGGACCA
GGCAACAGACCCCAACATCCTTGGCAGAACCTGGGAAGGATGGGAGCCCTGGATGTGAGGTCTGCGGCCG
CGATCTGTCGACGATAAACCCGCTGATCAGCCTCGACTGTGCCTTCTAGTTGCCAGCCATCTGTTGTTTG
CCCCTCCCCCGTGCCTTCCTTGACCCTGGAAGGTGCCACTCCCACTGTCCTTTCCTAATAAAATGAGGAA
ATTGCATCGCATTGTCTGAGTAGGTGTCATTCTATTCTGGGGGGTGGGGTGGGGCAGGACAGCAAGGGGG
AGGATTGGGAAGACAATAGCAGGCATGCTGGGGATGCGGTGGGCTCTATGGCTTCTGAGGCGGAAAGAAC
CAGATCGGATCCATCGATATAACTTCGTATAGGAGACTTTATACGAAGTTATCTCGATGAAGGGGTTCTC
TAGATCGAGAATTCACTGGCCGTCGTTTTACAAGGCGCGCCCCCGGGTACCGAGCTCGAATTCACTGGCC
GTCGTTTTACAACGTCGTGACTGGGAAAACCCTGGCG
